Addgene plasmid #78387: pNX3b2-HA3
Purpose: fission yeast epitope tagging
Depositing lab: Kazunori Tomita. Depositing organization: University College London. Publication: Sequential and counter-selectable cassettes for fission yeast. Amelina H, Moiseeva V, Collopy LC, Pearson SR, Armstrong CA, Tomita K. BMC Biotechnol. 2016 Nov 8;16(1):76. 10.1186/s12896-016-0307-4 PubMed 27825338.
Backbone
  Vector backbone: pFA6a-hygMX6
  Selectable markers: Hygromycin
Growth in bacteria
  Bacterial resistance: Ampicillin, 100 μg/mL
  Growth temperature: 37°C
  Growth strain: DH5alpha
  Copy number: High Copy
Gene/Insert 1
  Gene/Insert name: 3xHA
Gene/Insert 2
  Gene/Insert name: hygML
  Species: S. cerevisiae (budding yeast), S. pombe (fission yeast)
Terms and licenses: Academic/Nonprofit Terms; Industry Terms: Not Available to Industry
How to cite: pNX3b2-HA3 was a gift from Kazunori Tomita (Addgene plasmid # 78387 ; http://n2t.net/addgene:78387 ; RRID:Addgene_78387)
