[The description below was written by a language model from this plasmid's Addgene catalogue record and pLannotate feature annotations shown in this document.]
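Description:
pNX3b2-HA3 is a 4,463 bp template plasmid for epitope tagging of genes in fission yeast (Schizosaccharomyces pombe), built on the pFA6a-hygMX6 backbone. It is maintained in E. coli as a high-copy plasmid through a ColE1/pUC-type origin and selected with ampicillin via the β-lactamase gene and its native promoter. Short remnants of the rop gene and the pBR322 bom region, along with an SP6 promoter, are backbone carry-overs and are not part of the functional cassette. No yeast replication origin is annotated, which fits the way pFA6a-family plasmids are generally used: as a source of a cassette that is amplified and integrated into the genome, not as an episome.

The payload is a tagging module in a single orientation: three tandem HA epitopes, followed by the S. cerevisiae ADH1 transcription terminator, then a hygromycin resistance marker. When the module is integrated in frame at the 3′ end of a chromosomal open reading frame, the target protein acquires a C-terminal 3xHA tag expressed from its own promoter, the ADH1 terminator ends the transcript, and hygromycin selects the integrants. No promoter upstream of the tag is annotated, which agrees with this design.

The catalogue names the marker insert "hygML", whereas the annotation software recognises it only as a fragment of the standard hphMX6 cassette. This suggests a modified version of the MX6 marker, but the record does not describe the alteration. The associated publication concerns sequential and counter-selectable cassettes for fission yeast, so the plasmid evidently belongs to a set intended for successive rounds of genome modification.
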