Features (pLannotate 1.2.2; 9 found; start..end, strand, type, name):
     70..105     +  CDS            rop (fragment): Rop protein, which maintains plasmids at low copy number; rop
    207..258     +  misc_feature   bom (fragment): basis of mobility region from pBR322
    321..339     +  promoter       SP6 promoter: promoter for bacteriophage SP6 RNA polymerase
    409..498     +  CDS            3xHA: three tandem HA epitope tags
    531..718     +  terminator     ADH1 terminator: S. cerevisiae ADH1; transcription terminator for the S. cerevisiae alcohol dehydrogenase 1 (ADH1) gene
    777..2095    +  gene           hphMX6 (fragment): yeast selectable marker conferring hygromycin resistance
   2714..3302    -  rep_origin     ori: high-copy-number ColE1/pMB1/pBR322/pUC origin of replication
   3473..4333    -  CDS            AmpR: β-lactamase; bla; confers resistance to ampicillin, carbenicillin, and related antibiotics
   4334..4438    -  promoter       AmpR promoter: bla
>Addgene plasmid #78387 | pNX3b2-HA3 | depositor full sequence | sequence record 160593 | pNX3b2-HA3 sequence 4463 bps
GACGTCTAAGAAACCATTATTATCATGACATTAACCTATAAAAATAGGCGTATCACGAGGCCCTTTCGTC
TCGCGCGTTTCGGTGATGACGGTGAAAACCTCTGACACATGCAGCTCCCGGAGACGGTCACAGCTTGTCT
GTAAGCGGATGCCGGGAGCAGACAAGCCCGTCAGGGCGCGTCAGCGGGTGTTGGCGGGTGTCGGGGCTGG
CTTAACTATGCGGCATCAGAGCAGATTGTACTGAGAGTGCACCATATGGACATATTGTCGTTAGAACGCG
GCTACAATTAATACATAACCTTATGTATCATACACATACGATTTAGGTGACACTATAGAACGCGGCCGCC
AGCTGAAGCTTCGTACGCTGCAGGTCGACGGATCCCCGGGTTAATTAACGCTAGCATGTACCCATACGAT
GTTCCTGACTATGCGGGCTACCCGTATGACGTGCCGGACTATGCAGGAGCCTATCCTTATGACGTTCCAG
ATTACGCTGGTTCTAGATGAGGCGCGCCACTTCTAAATAAGCGAATTTCTTATGATTTATGATTTTTATT
ATTAAATAAGTTATAAAAAAAATAAGTGTATACAAATTTTAAAGTGACTCTTAGGTTTTAAAACGAAAAT
TCTTATTCTTGAGTAACTCTTTCCTGTAGGTCAGGTTGCTTTCTCAGGTATAGTATGAGGTCGCTCTTAT
TGACCACACCTCTACCGGCAGATCCGCTAGGAGATCTGTTTAGCTTGCCTCGTCCCCGCCGGGTCACCCG
GTCAGCGACATGGAGGCCCAGAATACCCTCCTTGACAGTCTTGACGTGCGCAGCTCAGGGGCATGATGTG
ACTGTCGCCCGTACATTTAGCCCATACATCCCCATGTATAATCATTTGCATCCATACATTTTGATGGCCG
CACGGCGCGAAGCAAAAATTACGGCTCCTCGCTGCGGACCTGCGAGCAGGGAAACGCTCCCCTCACAGAC
GCGTTGAATTGTCCCCACGCCGCGCCCCTGTAGAGAAATATAAAAGGTTAGGATTTGCCACTGAGGTTCT
TCTTTCATATACTTCCTTTTAAAATCTTGCTAGGATACAGTTCTCACATCACATCCGAACATAAACAACC
ATGGGTAAAAAGCCTGAACTCACCGCGACGTCTGTCGAGAAGTTTCTGATCGAAAAGTTCGACAGCGTCT
CCGACCTGATGCAGCTCTCGGAGGGCGAAGAATCTCGTGCTTTCAGCTTCGATGTAGGAGGGCGTGGATA
TGTCCTGCGGGTAAATAGCTGCGCCGATGGTTTCTACAAAGATCGTTATGTTTATCGGCACTTTGCATCG
GCCGCGCTCCCGATTCCGGAAGTGCTTGACATTGGGGAATTCAGCGAGAGCCTGACCTATTGCATCTCCC
GCCGTGCACAGGGTGTCACGTTGCAAGACCTGCCTGAAACCGAACTGCCCGCTGTTCTGCAGCCGGTCGC
GGAGGCCATGGATGCGATCGCTGCGGCCGATCTTAGCCAGACGAGCGGGTTCGGCCCATTCGGACCGCAA
GGAATCGGTCAATACACTACATGGCGTGATTTCATATGCGCGATTGCTGATCCCCATGTGTATCACTGGC
AAACTGTGATGGACGACACCGTCAGTGCGTCCGTCGCGCAGGCTCTCGATGAGCTGATGCTTTGGGCCGA
GGACTGCCCCGAAGTCCGGCACCTCATGCACGCGGATTTCGGCTCCAACAATGTCCTGACGGACAATGGC
CGCATAACAGCGGTCATTGACTGGAGCGAGGCGATGTTCGGGGATTCCCAATACGAGGTCGCCAACATCT
TCTTCTGGAGGCCGTGGTTGGCTTGTATGGAGCAGCAGACGCGCTACTTCGAGCGGAGGCATCCGGAGCT
TGCAGGATCGCCGCGGCTCCGGGCGTATATGCTCCGCATTGGTCTTGACCAACTCTATCAGAGCTTGGTT
GACGGCAATTTCGATGATGCAGCTTGGGCGCAGGGTCGATGCGACGCAATCGTCCGATCCGGAGCCGGGA
CTGTCGGGCGTACACAAATCGCCCGCAGAAGCGCGGCCGTCTGGACCGATGGCTGTGTAGAAGTAGCTAG
CTAATCGATTAGCTGCAGTAATCCTTGCTTAAAAAGATTCTCTTTTTTTATGATATTTGTACATAAACTT
TATAAATGAAATTCATAATAGAAACGACACGAAATTACAAAATGGAATATGTTCATAGGGTAGACGAAAC
TATATACGCAATCTACATACATTTATCAAGAAGGAGAAAAAGGAGGATGTAAAGGAATACAGGTAAGCAA
ATTGATACTAATGGCTCAACGTGATAAGGAAAAAGAATTGCACTTTAACATTAATATTGACAAGGAGGAG
GGCACCACACAAAAAGTTAGGTGTAACAGAAAATCATGAAACTATGATTCCTAATTTATATATTGGAGGA
TTTTCTCTAAAAAAAAAAAAATACAACAAATAAAAAACACTCAATGACCTGACCATTTGATGGAGTTTAA
ACGAGCTCGAATTCTAGGCTTCCTCGCTCACTGACTCGCTGCGCTCGGTCGTTCGGCTGCGGCGAGCGGT
ATCAGCTCACTCAAAGGCGGTAATACGGTTATCCACAGAATCAGGGGATAACGCAGGAAAGAACATGTGA
GCAAAAGGCCAGCAAAAGGCCAGGAACCGTAAAAAGGCCGCGTTGCTGGCGTTTTTCCATAGGCTCCGCC
CCCCTGACGAGCATCACAAAAATCGACGCTCAAGTCAGAGGTGGCGAAACCCGACAGGACTATAAAGATA
CCAGGCGTTTCCCCCTGGAAGCTCCCTCGTGCGCTCTCCTGTTCCGACCCTGCCGCTTACCGGATACCTG
TCCGCCTTTCTCCCTTCGGGAAGCGTGGCGCTTTCTCAATGCTCACGCTGTAGGTATCTCAGTTCGGTGT
AGGTCGTTCGCTCCAAGCTGGGCTGTGTGCACGAACCCCCCGTTCAGCCCGACCGCTGCGCCTTATCCGG
TAACTATCGTCTTGAGTCCAACCCGGTAAGACACGACTTATCGCCACTGGCAGCAGCCACTGGTAACAGG
ATTAGCAGAGCGAGGTATGTAGGCGGTGCTACAGAGTTCTTGAAGTGGTGGCCTAACTACGGCTACACTA
GAAGGACAGTATTTGGTATCTGCGCTCTGCTGAAGCCAGTTACCTTCGGAAAAAGAGTTGGTAGCTCTTG
ATCCGGCAAACAAACCACCGCTGGTAGCGGTGGTTTTTTTGTTTGCAAGCAGCAGATTACGCGCAGAAAA
AAAGGATCTCAAGAAGATCCTTTGATCTTTTCTACGGGGTCTGACGCTCAGTGGAACGAAAACTCACGTT
AAGGGATTTTGGTCATGAGATTATCAAAAAGGATCTTCACCTAGATCCTTTTAAATTAAAAATGAAGTTT
TAAATCAATCTAAAGTATATATGAGTAAACTTGGTCTGACAGTTACCAATGCTTAATCAGTGAGGCACCT
ATCTCAGCGATCTGTCTATTTCGTTCATCCATAGTTGCCTGACTCCCCGTCGTGTAGATAACTACGATAC
GGGAGGGCTTACCATCTGGCCCCAGTGCTGCAATGATACCGCGAGACCCACGCTCACCGGCTCCAGATTT
ATCAGCAATAAACCAGCCAGCCGGAAGGGCCGAGCGCAGAAGTGGTCCTGCAACTTTATCCGCCTCCATC
CAGTCTATTAATTGTTGCCGGGAAGCTAGAGTAAGTAGTTCGCCAGTTAATAGTTTGCGCAACGTTGTTG
CCATTGCTACAGGCATCGTGGTGTCACGCTCGTCGTTTGGTATGGCTTCATTCAGCTCCGGTTCCCAACG
ATCAAGGCGAGTTACATGATCCCCCATGTTGTGCAAAAAAGCGGTTAGCTCCTTCGGTCCTCCGATCGTT
GTCAGAAGTAAGTTGGCCGCAGTGTTATCACTCATGGTTATGGCAGCACTGCATAATTCTCTTACTGTCA
TGCCATCCGTAAGATGCTTTTCTGTGACTGGTGAGTACTCAACCAAGTCATTCTGAGAATAGTGTATGCG
GCGACCGAGTTGCTCTTGCCCGGCGTCAATACGGGATAATACCGCGCCACATAGCAGAACTTTAAAAGTG
CTCATCATTGGAAAACGTTCTTCGGGGCGAAAACTCTCAAGGATCTTACCGCTGTTGAGATCCAGTTCGA
TGTAACCCACTCGTGCACCCAACTGATCTTCAGCATCTTTTACTTTCACCAGCGTTTCTGGGTGAGCAAA
AACAGGAAGGCAAAATGCCGCAAAAAAGGGAATAAGGGCGACACGGAAATGTTGAATACTCATACTCTTC
CTTTTTCAATATTATTGAAGCATTTATCAGGGTTATTGTCTCATGAGCGGATACATATTTGAATGTATTT
AGAAAAATAAACAAATAGGGGTTCCGCGCACATTTCCCCGAAAAGTGCCACCT
