>Addgene plasmid #78387 | pNX3b2-HA3 | addgene partial sequence | sequence record 149866 | SP6 5'-ATTTAGGTGACACTATAG-3'
CGCTGCAGGTCGACGGATCCCCGGGTTAATTAACGCTAGCATGTACCCATACGATGTTCCTGACTATGCG
GGCTACCCGTATGACGTGCCGGACTATGCAGGAGCCTATCCTTATGACGTTCCAGATTACGCTGGTTCTA
GATGAGGCGCGCCACTTCTAAATAAGCGAATTTCTTATGATTTATGATTTTTATTATTAAATAAGTTATA
AAAAAAATAAGTGTATACAAATTTTAAAGTGACTCTTAGGTTTTAAAACGAAAATTCTTATTCTTGAGTA
ACTCTTTCCTGTAGGTCAGGTTGCTTTCTCAGGTATAGTATGAGGTCGCTCTTATTGACCACACCTCTAC
CGGCAGATCCGCTAGGAGATCTGTTTAGCTTGCCTCGTCCCCGCCGGGTCACCCGGTCAGCGACATGGAG
GCCCAGAATACCCTCCTTGACAGTCTTGACGTGCGCAGCTCAGGGGCATGATGTGACTGTCGCCCGTACA
TTTAGCCCATACATCCCCATGTATAATCATTTGCATCCATACATTTTGATGGCCGCACGGCGCGAAGCAA
AAATTACGGCTCCTCGCTGCGGACCTGCGAGCAGGGAAACGCTCCCCTCACAGACGCGTTGAATTGTCCC
CACGCCGCGCCCCTGTAGAGAAATATAAAAGGTTAGGATTTGCCACTGAGGTTCTTCTTTCATATACTTC
CTTTTAAAATCTTGCTAGGATACAGTTCTCACATCACATCCGAACATAAACAACCATGGGTAAAAAGCCT
GAACTCACCGCGACGTCTGTCGAGAAGTTTCTGATCGAAAAGTTCGACAGCGTCTCCGACCTGATGCAGC
TCTCGGAGGGCGAAGAATCTCGTGCTTTCAGCTTCGATGTAGGAGGGCGTGGATATGTCCTGCGGGTAAA
TAGCTGCGCCGATGGTTTCTACAAAGATCGTTATGTTTATCGGCACTTTGCATCGGCCGCGCTCCCGATT
CCGGAAGTGCTTGACATTGGGGAATTCAGCGAGAGCCTGACCTATTGCATCTCCCGC
