>Addgene plasmid #78387 | pNX3b2-HA3 | addgene partial sequence | sequence record 149868 | Tef-promoter-F 5'-GGATACAGTTCTCACATCAC-3'
AAAGCCTGAACTCACCGCGACGTCTGTCGAGAAGTTTCTGATCGAAAAGTTCGACAGCGTCTCCGACCTG
ATGCAGCTCTCGGAGGGCGAAGAATCTCGTGCTTTCAGCTTCGATGTAGGAGGGCGTGGATATGTCCTGC
GGGTAAATAGCTGCGCCGATGGTTTCTACAAAGATCGTTATGTTTATCGGCACTTTGCATCGGCCGCGCT
CCCGATTCCGGAAGTGCTTGACATTGGGGAATTCAGCGAGAGCCTGACCTATTGCATCTCCCGCCGTGCA
CAGGGTGTCACGTTGCAAGACCTGCCTGAAACCGAACTGCCCGCTGTTCTGCAGCCGGTCGCGGAGGCCA
TGGATGCGATCGCTGCGGCCGATCTTAGCCAGACGAGCGGGTTCGGCCCATTCGGACCGCAAGGAATCGG
TCAATACACTACATGGCGTGATTTCATATGCGCGATTGCTGATCCCCATGTGTATCACTGGCAAACTGTG
ATGGACGACACCGTCAGTGCGTCCGTCGCGCAGGCTCTCGATGAGCTGATGCTTTGGGCCGAGGACTGCC
CCGAAGTCCGGCACCTCATGCACGCGGATTTCGGCTCCAACAATGTCCTGACGGACAATGGCCGCATAAC
AGCGGTCATTGACTGGAGCGAGGCGATGTTCGGGGATTCCCAATACGAGGTCGCCAACATCTTCTTCTGG
AGGCCGTGGTTGGCTTGTATGGAGCAGCAGACGCGCTACTTCGAGCGGAGGCATCCGGAGCTTGCAGGAT
CGCCGCGGCTCCGGGCGTATATGCTCCGCATTGGTCTTGACCAACTCTATCAGAGCTTGGTTGACGGCAA
TTTCGATGATGCAGCTTGGGCGCAGGGTCGATGCGACGCAATCGTCCGATCCGGAGCCGGGACTGTCGGG
CGTACACAAATCGCCCGCAGAAGCGCGGCCGTCTGGACCGATGGCTGTGTAGAAGTAGCTAGCTAATCGA
TTAGCTGCAGTAATCCTTGCTTAAAAAGATT
